>Addgene plasmid #63056 | Or92a-Gal4 | addgene partial sequence | sequence record 132361 | pCasper-F 5'-gggttttattaacttacat-3'
CCGGGGATCAGATCCGCGGCCGCGGGAATTCGATTCGACGGAAAGCAACGAAAGTAAGGAAAGTCTATTC
TCAGATCGTGATGAGTTAGATGGCTATGTCAAAAAAGTTATGGTTAAAAATCGAGTTCTCGAGGTCTTGA
TATCTAGTTTCTAGATTTTCGTGTTGCCTAAGCAATGCAAGTTTGTTTCGAAACGCTGCCACGCCCACTT
TAACGCCCCTCACCATGCACCTCACCAAAAATAGTTTTTACATCTTTTTTCTTTTAGTGTCTCTAGAAAT
ATATATTCCGAAAATGCATTGAAATTCAACCAATGGCCGTCCACTTCATTTTGATATCCTTGCTAGTGTC
ATGAAGCGCTGAATTTCACGACCTTTTATGGCCAACCAGTTGGAAATGGAATGCATGGAATGCAGTTGAC
CTCGGATGCCAGCAGCGGGATCTTTATGCATTGCATTTATCTAAATCCGAGCAGCCTTGGCCGTTCAACG
CAACTCACCTCGACATTTTATGAGCTGGAAGTTGGATTCGCTCCGTGGCAGCATAAATTATACCGCATGC
ATTTGTTTGGCGAGAGTTTTTCCCAATGTTTTTATTTGCCCCGTCGGTGGCCTTGAGTGCGGCAAATGCA
AACTACCATGTCGAAACAAGGAGCAGCTGCAGCAGAATCAGCCAGCGGGAAAATCGAAACAGAGAGAGGG
AAAACTCAAAGATGGAGCAATGCTGTAATTCACCCAAAAATACAACAAGGTCACTGGTAAACGAAATGCC
AGAGCTTTAAGAAGCTTTCGGTAATCGAAACGCATGGCTTTAGTTCTAATTAAATAGCAATTTCGGGCAT
TTTCCGTAGCTATTGCTGAAACTTTCCACCAGGCGGCCCTACAAAGTACATACAAAATACTCGTAATCCC
AATTTGCATAAATATTTATGCTGATGGCGCTTAAACTGCTAGCCCCTCACACCATTTGTGTTAATGCGTC
TTAATCTTTAATGAGCCAAGTTTCGCGATTCGCGGTTCGGTTTACGCTGGATTCTGTCCGTGCCTCTGGG
TTCGGGTAACGTTATGGCCTCCGGA
