>Addgene plasmid #63056 | Or92a-Gal4 | addgene partial sequence | sequence record 132362 | GAL4Nterm-R 5'-tcagatgtgccctagtcagc-3'
GGGAGAGTAGCGACACTCCCAGTTGTTCTTCAGACACTTGGCGCACTTCGGTTTTTCTTTGGAGCACTTG
AGCTTTTTAAGTCGGCAAATATCGCATGCTTGTTCGATAGAAGACAGAAGCTTGATATCGCCTCCCAGAC
CGGCAACGAAAATCACGTTCTTGTTGGTCAAAGTAAACGACATGGTGACTTCTTTTTTGCTTTAGCAGGC
TCTTTCGATCCCCGGGAATTGGTCGACTCTAGCGGTACCGTACCCTAGAGGATCGCTCGAGGTTTAAACA
GATCTGCATGCTCTAGAGGATCCAGATCCACTAGTGGCCTATGCGGCCGCGAATTCACTAGTGATTGATT
CAGCTGTTTGATCGGCTGACAAAATAAGTCTTAGGTTTATATAGCACCCATCAAAAGTGTCCCATTAAAT
TCGCATGAGACACCCTTCGCTGACCTCATAATTAGTTAATTGAATTTGGGGTAACGGAACACCTGCCACT
TTACTTGCTAAAATATTGAGTTCTACAGGAATGTTCCCAGGACTACACGGAGAAAAATCGAAGGACACTT
TGGGGATGAGAGGATATTCATGCAATTTGTGGTAAGGAACTGAAGTCATACTCTAACTGAACGGTGCTGG
CTGGTCAGGTTATATATGTTTATGTGATGTTGAATATATACCTTGTGGTCAACACAAGCACAAGAATCAA
TTATATATTCATTTTACCCGTTAAAGATATAGTAAGGTAAATAAAATGTAGAAGGATTAGGATAACTAGC
CGAGTTAGAGACTGCAGGAAACTTATCTAAGTCGTTCTTTTGTTGCAGGTACACCTAGCAAAAAACAAAC
AACGAAGTCATGCCTATTTCTATATTTGTTCTCGAAAACTTTTTTTTACTAAAAGTCATAAATATATATA
AAGTTGTTCCGGGTGTTTGGTTTTCCGTGCAACGAACTGTTTTCGTAGCTCCCGCAGAGCTTATAGTTTT
TGCCTAATTTGCAACGCGTTTTT
