[The description below was written by a language model from this plasmid's Addgene catalogue record.]
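Description:
Or92a-Gal4 is a Drosophila melanogaster driver construct built on the pCasperAUG-Gal4-X backbone, an insect expression vector of roughly 12 kb without insert. It is maintained in E. coli under ampicillin selection; the record lists copy number as unknown and gives no feature table, so the origin of replication, any P-element ends and any fly transformation marker normally associated with pCasper-family vectors are not documented here and should not be assumed in detail.

The insert is about 9.2 kb of regulatory sequence from the D. melanogaster odorant receptor gene Or92a, cloned as a NotI fragment (both sites retained) immediately 5' of the Gal4 coding region carried by the backbone. Because the same enzyme flanks both ends, orientation would depend on the clone selected, and the stated design places the promoter upstream of Gal4. The backbone-encoded open reading frame is a fusion of the first 18 amino acids of Drosophila ADH to yeast Gal4 residues 1-881, with the ADH segment presumably supplying the translational start implied by the "AUG" in the vector name.

The purpose is to express Gal4 in the pattern of Or92a, that is, in the olfactory sensory neurons that normally express this receptor. In the binary Gal4/UAS system, flies carrying this driver can be crossed to lines bearing UAS-linked reporters or effectors, allowing those neurons to be labelled, traced to their targets or functionally manipulated. The associated publication concerns genetic and functional subdivision of the fly antennal lobe, consistent with use in mapping olfactory circuitry.
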