Addgene plasmid #63056: Or92a-Gal4
Purpose: To express Gal4 in the pattern of the Drosophila melanogaster odorant receptor Or92a, using the promoter sequences of the gene cloned 5' of Gal4
Depositing lab: Leslie Vosshall. Depositing organization: Rockefeller University. Publication: Genetic and functional subdivision of the Drosophila antennal lobe. Fishilevich E, Vosshall LB. Curr Biol. 2005 Sep 6;15(17):1548-53. 10.1016/j.cub.2005.07.066 PubMed 16139209.
Backbone
  Vector backbone: pCasperAUG-Gal4-X
  Backbone manufacturer: Leslie Vosshall Lab
  Backbone size w/o insert (bp): 12000
  Vector type: Insect Expression
Growth in bacteria
  Bacterial resistance: Ampicillin, 100 μg/mL
  Growth temperature: 37°C
  Growth strain: DH5alpha
  Copy number: Unknown
Gene/Insert
  Gene/Insert name: Drosophila melanogaster Or92a promoter
  Species: D. melanogaster (fly)
  Insert size (bp): 9247
  Tag / fusion protein: Drosophila ADH (aa's 1-18) fused to Yeast Gal4 (aa's 1-881) (C terminal on backbone)
  Cloning method: Restriction Enzyme; 5′ cloning site NotI (not destroyed); 3′ cloning site NotI (not destroyed)
  Sequencing primers: 5′ pCasper-F 5'-gggttttattaacttacat-3'; 3′ GAL4Nterm-R 5'-tcagatgtgccctagtcagc-3'
Terms and licenses: Academic/Nonprofit Terms; Industry Terms: Not Available to Industry
How to cite: Or92a-Gal4 was a gift from Leslie Vosshall (Addgene plasmid # 63056 ; http://n2t.net/addgene:63056 ; RRID:Addgene_63056)
